>Addgene plasmid #31491 | pTARA | depositor full sequence | sequence record 14423 | Author sequence
GCAAACTATTAACTGGCGAACTACTTACTCTAGCTTCCCGGCAACAATTAATAGACTGGATGGAGGCGGA
TAAAGTTGCAGGACCACTTCTGCGCTCGGCCCTTCCGGCTGGCTGGTTTATTGCTGATAAATCTGGAGCC
GGTGAGCGTGGGTCTCGCGGTATCATTGCAGCACTGGGGCCAGATGGTAAGCCCTCCCGTATCGTAGTTA
TCTACACGACGGGGAGTCAGGCAACTATGATGAACGAAATAGACAGATCGCTGAGATAGGTGCCTCACTG
ATTAAGCATTGGTAACTGTCAGACCAAGTTTACTCATATATACTTTAGATTGATT
[125 nt withheld, positions 336-460]
C
[141 nt withheld, positions 462-602]
CCTTTGACGTTGGAGTCCACGTTCTTTAATAGTGGACTCTTGTTCCAAACTTGAACAACACTCAACCCTA
TCTCGGGCTATTCTTTTGATTTATAAGGGATTTTGCCGATTTCGGCCATTGGTTAAAAAATGAGCTGATT
TAACAAAAATTTAACGCGAATTTTAACAAAATATTAACGTTTACAATTTAAAAGGATCTAGGTGAAGATC
CTTTTTGATAATCTCATGACCAAAATCCCTTAACGTGAGTTTTCGTTCCACTGAGCGTCAGACCCCGTAG
AAAAGATCAAAGGATCTTCTTGAGATCCTTTTTTTCTGCGCGTAATCTGCTGCTTGCAAACAAAAAAACC
ACCGCTACCAGCGGTGGTTTGTTTGCCGGATCAAGAGCTACCAACTCTTTTTCCGAAGGTAACTGGCTTC
AGCAGAGCGCAGATACCAAATACTGTCCTTCTAGTGTAGCCGTAGTTAGGCCACCACTTCAAGAACTCTG
TAGCACCGCCTACATACCTCGCTCTGCTAATCCTGTTACCAGTCAGGCATTTGAGAAGCACACGGTCACA
CTGCTTCCGGTAGTCAATAAACCGGTAAACCAGCAATAGACATAAGCGGCTATTTAACGACCCTGCCCTG
AACCGACGACCGGGTCGAATTTGCTTTCGAATTTCTGCCATTCATCCGCTTATTATCACTTATTCAGGCG
TAGCACCAGGCGTTTAAGGGCACCAATAACTGCCTTAAAAAAATTACGCCCCGCCCTGCCACTCATCGCA
GTACTGTTGTAATTCATTAAGCATTCTGCCGACATGGAAGCCATCACAGACGGCATGATGAACCTGAATC
GCCAGCGGCATCAGCACCTTGTCGCCTTGCGTATAATATTTGCCCATGGTGAAAACGGGGGCGAAGAAGT
TGTCCATATTGGCCACGTTTAAATCAAAACTGGTGAAACTCACCCAGGGATTGGCTGAGACGAAAAACAT
ATTCTCAATAAACCCTTTAGGGAAATAGGCCAGGTTTTCACCGTAACACGCCACATCTTGCGAATATATG
TGTAGAAACTGCCGGAAATCGTCGTGGTATTCACTCCAGAGCGATGAAAACGTTTCAGTTTGCTCATGGA
AAACGGTGTAACAAGGGTGAACACTATCCCATATCACCAGCTCACCGTCTTTCATTGCCATACGGAATTC
CGGATGAGCATTCATCAGGCGGGCAAGAATGTGAATAAAGGCCGGATAAAACTTGTGCTTATTTTTCTTT
ACGGTCTTTAAAAAGGCCGTAATATCCAGCTGAACGGTCTGGTTATAGGTACATTGAGCAACTGACTGAA
ATGCCTCAAAATGTTCTTTACGATGCCATTGGGATATATCAACGGTGGTATATCCAGTGATTTTTTTCTC
CATTTTAGCTTCCTTAGCTCCTGAAAATCTCGATAACTCAAAAAATACGCCCGGTAGTGATCTTATTTCA
TTATGGTGAAAGTTGGAACCTCTTACGTGCCGATCAACGTCTCATTTTCGCCAAAAGTTGGCCCAGGGCT
TCCCGGTATCAACAGGGACACCAGGATTTATTTATTCTGCGAAGTGATCTTCCGTCACAGGTATTTATTC
GGCGCAAAGTGCGTCGGGTGATGCTGCCAACTTACTGATTTAGTGTATGATGGTGTTTTTGAGGTGCTCC
AGTGGCTTCTGTTTCTATCAGCTGTCCCTCCTGTTCAGCTACTGACGGGGTGGTGCGTAACGGCAAAAGC
ACCGCCGGACATCAGCGCTAGCGGAGTGTATACTGGCTTACTATGTTGGCACTGATGAGGGTGTCAGTGA
AGTGCTTCATGTGGCAGGAGAAAAAAGGCTGCACCGGTGCGTCAGCAGAATATGTGATACAGGATATATT
CCGCTTCCTCGCTCACTGACTCGCTACGCTCGGTCGTTCGACTGCGGCGAGCGGAAATGGCTTACGAACG
GGGCGGAGATTTCCTGGAAGATGCCAGGAAGATACTTAACAGGGAAGTGAGAGGGCCGCGGCAAAGCCGT
TTTTCCATAGGCTCCGCCCCCCTGACAAGCATCACGAAATCTGACGCTCAAATCAGTGGTGGCGAAACCC
GACAGGACTATAAAGATACCAGGCGTTTCCCCCTGGCGGCTCCCTCGTGCGCTCTCCTGTTCCTGCCTTT
CGGTTTACCGGTGTCATTCCGCTGTTATGGCCGCGTTTGTCTCATTCCACGCCTGACACTCAGTTCCGGG
TAGGCAGTTCGCTCCAAGCTGGACTGTATGCACGAACCCCCCGTTCAGTCCGACCGCTGCGCCTTATCCG
GTAACTATCGTCTTGAGTCCAACCCGGAAAGACATGCAAAAGCACCACTGGCAGCAGCCACTGGTAATTG
ATTTAGAGGAGTTAGTCTTGAAGTCATGCGCCGGTTAAGGCTAAACTGAAAGGACAAGTTTTGGTGACTG
CGCTCCTCCAAGCCAGTTACCTCGGTTCAAAGAGTTGGTAGCTCAGAGAACCTTCGAAAAACCGCCCTGC
AAGGCGGTTTTTTCGTTTTCAGAGCAAGAGATTACGCGCAGACCAAAACGATCTCAAGAAGATCATCTTA
TTAATCAGATAAAATATTTGCTCATGAGCCCGAAGTGGCGAGCCCGATCTTCCCCATCGGTGATGTCGGC
GATATAGGCGCCAGCAACCGCACCTGTGGCGCCGGTGATGCCGGCCACGATGCGTCCGGCGTAGAGGATC
TGCTCATGTTTGACAGCTTATCATCGATGCATAATGTGCCTGTCAAATGGACGAAGCAGGGATTCTGCAA
ACCCTATGCTACTCCGTCAAGCCGTCAATTGTCTGATTCGTTACCAATTATGACAACTTGACGGCTACAT
CATTCACTTTTTCTTCACAACCGGCACGGAACTCGCTCGGGCTGGCCCCGGTGCATTTTTTAAATACCCG
CGAGAAATAGAGTTGATCGTCAAAACCAACATTGCGACCGACGGTGGCGATAGGCATCCGGGTGGTGCTC
AAAAGCAGCTTCGCCTGGCTGATACGTTGGTCCTCGCGCCAGCTTAAGACGCTAATCCCTAACTGCTGGC
GGAAAAGATGTGACAGACGCGACGGCGACAAGCAAACATGCTGTGCGACGCTGGCGATATCAAAATTGCT
GTCTGCCAGGTGATCGCTGATGTACTGACAAGCCTCGCGTACCCGATTATCCATCGGTGGATGGAGCGAC
TCGTTAATCGCTTCCATGCGCCGCAGTAACAATTGCTCAAGCAGATTTATCGCCAGCAGCTCCGAATAGC
GCCCTTCCCCTTGCCCGGCGTTAATGATTTGCCCAAACAGGTCGCTGAAATGCGGCTGGTGCGCTTCATC
CGGGCGAAAGAACCCCGTATTGGCAAATATTGACGGCCAGTTAAGCCATTCATGCCAGTAGGCGCGCGGA
CGAAAGTAAACCCACTGGTGATACCATTCGCGAGCCTCCGGATGACGACCGTAGTGATGAATCTCTCCTG
GCGGGAACAGCAAAATATCACCCGGTCGGCAAACAAATTCTCGTCCCTGATTTTTCACCACCCCCTGACC
GCGAATGGTGAGATTGAGAATATAACCTTTCATTCCCAGCGGTCGGTCGATAAAAAAATCGAGATAACCG
TTGGCCTCAATCGGCGTTAAACCCGCCACCAGATGGGCATTAAACGAGTATCCCGGCAGCAGGGGATCAT
TTTGCGCTTCAGCCATACTTTTCATACTCCCGCCATTCAGAGAAGAAACCAATTGTCCATATTGCATCAG
ACATTGCCGTCACTGCGTCTTTTACTGGCTCTTCTCGCTAACCAAACCGGTAACCCCGCTTATTAAAAGC
ATTCTGTAACAAAGCGGGACCAAAGCCATGACAAAAACGCGTAACAAAAGTGTCTATAATCACGGCAGAA
AAGTCCACATTGATTATTTGCACGGCGTCACACTTTGCTATGCCATAGCATTTTTATCCATAAGATTAGC
GGATCCTACCTGACGCTTTTTATCGCAACTCTCTACTGTTTCTCCATACCCGTTTTTTTGGGCTAGCGAA
TTCGAGCTCAAGAGGATACCATATGAACACGATTAACATCGCTAAGAACGACTTCTCTGACATCGAACTG
GCTGCTATCCCGTTCAACACTCTGGCTGACCATTACGGTGAGCGTTTAGCTCGCGAACAGTTGGCCCTTG
AGCATGAGTCTTACGAGATGGGTGAAGCACGCTTCCGCAAGATGTTTGAGCGTCAACTTAAAGCTGGTGA
GGTTGCGGATAACGCTGCCGCCAAGCCTCTCATCACTACCCTACTCCCTAAGATGATTGCACGCATCAAC
GACTGGTTTGAGGAAGTGAAAGCTAAGCGCGGCAAGCGCCCGACAGCCTTCCAGTTCCTGCAAGAAATCA
AGCCGGAAGCCGTAGCGTACATCACCATTAAGACCACTCTGGCTTGCCTAACCAGTGCTGACAATACAAC
CGTTCAGGCTGTAGCAAGCGCAATCGGTCGGGCCATTGAGGACGAGGCTCGCTTCGGTCGTATCCGTGAC
CTTGAAGCTAAGCACTTCAAGAAAAACGTTGAGGAACAACTCAACAAGCGCGTAGGGCACGTCTACAAGA
AAGCATTTATGCAAGTTGTCGAGGCTGACATGCTCTCTAAGGGTCTACTCGGTGGCGAGGCGTGGTCTTC
GTGGCATAAGGAAGACTCTATTCATGTAGGAGTACGCTGCATCGAGATGCTCATTGAGTCAACCGGAATG
GTTAGCTTACACCGCCAAAATGCTGGCGTAGTAGGTCAAGACTCTGAGACTATCGAACTCGCACCTGAAT
ACGCTGAGGCTATCGCAACCCGTGCAGGTGCGCTGGCTGGCATCTCTCCGATGTTCCAACCTTGCGTAGT
TCCTCCTAAGCCGTGGACTGGCATTACTGGTGGTGGCTATTGGGCTAACGGTCGTCGTCCTCTGGCGCTG
GTGCGTACTCACAGTAAGAAAGCACTGATGCGCTACGAAGACGTTTACATGCCTGAGGTGTACAAAGCGA
TTAACATTGCGCAAAACACCGCATGGAAAATCAACAAGAAAGTCCTAGCGGTCGCCAACGTAATCACCAA
GTGGAAGCATTGTCCGGTCGAGGACATCCCTGCGATTGAGCGTGAAGAACTCCCGATGAAACCGGAAGAC
ATCGACATGAATCCTGAGGCTCTCACCGCGTGGAAACGTGCTGCCGCTGCTGTGTACCGCAAGGACAAGG
CTCGCAAGTCTCGCCGTATCAGCCTTGAGTTCATGCTTGAGCAAGCCAATAAGTTTGCTAACCATAAGGC
CATCTGGTTCCCTTACAACATGGACTGGCGCGGTCGTGTTTACGCTGTGTCAATGTTCAACCCGCAAGGT
AACGATATGACCAAAGGACTGCTTACGCTGGCGAAAGGTAAACCAATCGGTAAGGAAGGTTACTACTGGC
TGAAAATCCACGGTGCAAACTGTGCGGGTGTCGATAAGGTTCCGTTCCCTGAGCGCATCAAGTTCATTGA
GGAAAACCACGAGAACATCATGGCTTGCGCTAAGTCTCCACTGGAGAACACTTGGTGGGCTGAGCAAGAT
TCTCCGTTCTGCTTCCTTGCGTTCTGCTTTGAGTACGCTGGGGTACAGCACCACGGCCTGAGCTATAACT
GCTCCCTTCCGCTGGCGTTTGACGGGTCTTGCTCTGGCATCCAGCACTTCTCCGCGATGCTCCGAGATGA
GGTAGGTGGTCGCGCGGTTAACTTGCTTCCTAGTGAAACCGTTCAGGACATCTACGGGATTGTTGCTAAG
AAAGTCAACGAGATTCTACAAGCAGACGCAATCAATGGGACCGATAACGAAGTAGTTACCGTGACCGATG
AGAACACTGGTGAAATCTCTGAGAAAGTCAAGCTGGGCACTAAGGCACTGGCTGGTCAATGGCTGGCTTA
CGGTGTTACTCGCAGTGTGACTAAGCGTTCAGTCATGACGCTGGCTTACGGGTCCAAAGAGTTCGGCTTC
CGTCAACAAGTGCTGGAAGATACCATTCAGCCAGCTATTGATTCCGGCAAGGGTCTGATGTTCACTCAGC
CGAATCAGGCTGCTGGATACATGGCTAAGCTGATTTGGGAATCTGTGAGCGTGACGGTGGTAGCTGCGGT
TGAAGCAATGAACTGGCTTAAGTCTGCTGCTAAGCTGCTGGCTGCTGAGGTCAAAGATAAGAAGACTGGA
GAGATTCTTCGCAAGCGTTGCGCTGTGCATTGGGTAACTCCTGATGGTTTCCCTGTGTGGCAGGAATACA
AGAAGCCTATTCAGACGCGCTTGAACCTGATGTTCCTCGGTCAGTTCCGCTTACAGCCTACCATTAACAC
CAACAAAGATAGCGAGATTGATGCACACAAACAGGAGTCTGGTATCGCTCCTAACTTTGTACACAGCCAA
GACGGTAGCCACCTTCGTAAGACTGTAGTGTGGGCACACGAGAAGTACGGAATCGAATCTTTTGCACTGA
TTCACGACTCCTTCGGTACCATTCCGGCTGACGCTGCGAACCTGTTCAAAGCAGTGCGCGAAACTATGGT
TGACACATATGAGTCTTGTGATGTACTGGCTGATTTCTACGACCAGTTCGCTGACCAGTTGCACGAGTCT
CAATTGGACAAAATGCCAGCACTTCCGGCTAAAGGTAACTTGAACCTCCGTGACATCTTAGAGTCGGACT
TCGCGTTCGCGTAATCTAGAGTCGACCTGCAGGCATGCAAGCTTGGCTGTTTTGGCGGATGAGAGAAGAT
TTTCAGCCTGATACAGATTAAATCAGAACGCAGAAGCGGTCTGATAAAACAGAATTTGCCTGGCGGCAGT
AGCGCGGTGGTCCCACCTGACCCCATGCCGAACTCAGAAGTGAAACGCCGTAGCGCCGATGGTAGTGTGG
GGTCTCCCCATGCGAGAGTAGGGAACTGCCAGGCATCAAATAAAACGAAAGGCTCAGTCGAAAGACTGGG
CCTTTCGTTTTATCTGTTGTTTGTCGGTGAACGCTCTCCTGAGTAGGACAAATCCGCCGGGAGCGGATTT
GAACGTTGCGAAGCAACGGCCCGGAGGGTGGCGGGCAGGACGCCCGCCATAAACTGCCAGGCATCAAATT
AAGCAGAAGGCCATCCTGACGGATGGCCTTTTTGCGTTTCTACAAACTCTTTTGTTTATTTTTCTAAATA
CATTCAAATATGTATCCGCTCATGAGACAATAACCCTGATAAATGCTTCAATAATATTGAAAAAGGAAGA
GTATGAGTATTCAACATTTCCGTGTCGCCCTTATTCCCTTTTTTGCGGCATTTTGCCTTCCTGTTTTTGC
TCACCCAGAAACGCTGGTGAAAGTAAAAGATGCTGAAGATCAGTTGGGTGCA
Features (pLannotate 1.2.2; 19 found; start..end, strand, type, name):
      1..294     +  CDS            bla(M) (fragment): β-lactamase lacking the signal sequence; bla(M); allows cytosolic expression of β-lactamase
    337..791     +  rep_origin     f1 ori (sequence partly withheld): f1 bacteriophage origin of replication; arrow indicates direction of (+) strand synthesis
    902..1135    +  rep_origin     ori (fragment): high-copy-number ColE1/pMB1/pBR322/pUC origin of replication
   1346..2005    -  CDS            CmR: chloramphenicol acetyltransferase; cat; confers resistance to chloramphenicol
   2006..2108    -  promoter       cat promoter: promoter of the E. coli cat gene encoding chloramphenicol acetyltransferase
   2229..2372    +  mobile_element IS1 (fragment): prokaryotic transposable element IS1
   2491..2546    -  rep_origin     RSF ori (fragment): Plasmids containing the RSF 1030 origin of replication can be propagated in E. coli cells that contain additional plasmids with compatible origins.
   2634..3179    -  rep_origin     p15A ori: Plasmids containing the medium-copy-number p15A origin of replication can be propagated in E. coli cells that contain a second plasmid with the ColE1 origin.
   3212..3332    -  CDS            TcR (fragment): tetracycline efflux protein; tet; confers resistance to tetracycline
   3342..3360    +  promoter       tet promoter (fragment): E. coli promoter for tetracycline efflux protein gene
   3450..4328    -  CDS            araC: L-arabinose regulatory protein; araC
   4355..4639    +  promoter       araBAD promoter: araBAD; promoter of the L-arabinose operon of E. coli; the araC regulatory gene is transcribed in the opposite direction (Guzman et al., 1995)
   4685..7333    +  CDS            RPOL_BPT7: Experimental evidence at protein level: Swiss-Prot protein existence level 1. Highly processive DNA-dependent RNA polymerase that catalyzes the transcription of class II and class III viral genes. Recognizes a specific promoter sequence and enters first into an 'abortive phase' where very short transcripts are synthesized and released before proceeding to the processive transcription of long RNA chains. Unwinds the double-stranded DNA to expose the coding strand for templating. Participates in the initiation of viral DNA replication presumably by making primers accessible to the DNA polymerase
   7337..7366    +  misc_feature   MCS (fragment): pUC18/19 multiple cloning site
   7450..7565    +  ncRNA          5S rRNA: Accession: RF00001 - 5S ribosomal RNA
   7569..7655    +  terminator     rrnB T1 terminator: Escherichia coli rrnB; transcription terminator T1 from the E. coli rrnB gene
   7747..7774    +  terminator     rrnB T2 terminator: transcription terminator T2 from the E. coli rrnB gene
   7793..7884    +  promoter       AmpR promoter: bla
   7885..8004    +  CDS            AmpR (fragment): β-lactamase; bla; confers resistance to ampicillin, carbenicillin, and related antibiotics
