[The description below was written by a language model from this plasmid's Addgene catalogue record and pLannotate feature annotations shown in this document.]
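Description:
pTARA is a bacterial expression plasmid built on the pBAD33 backbone that places the bacteriophage T7 RNA polymerase gene under arabinose control. The polymerase coding sequence (about 2.65 kb, derived from pAR1219) was inserted between the SacI and XbaI sites, immediately downstream of the araBAD promoter. The divergently transcribed araC regulator gene sits upstream, and the rrnB T1 and T2 terminators follow the insert. AraC represses the promoter in the absence of L-arabinose and activates it when the sugar is added, so polymerase production can be switched on by arabinose. The encoded polymerase carries an N823D substitution, which the depositor states should not affect plasmid function.

The 8.0 kb plasmid replicates from the medium-copy p15A origin and is selected with chloramphenicol through a cat promoter-driven chloramphenicol acetyltransferase gene. Because p15A is compatible with ColE1-type origins, pTARA can coexist in one E. coli cell with a second plasmid carrying a gene of interest behind a T7 promoter. This gives an AraC/araBAD-regulated T7 expression system that does not depend on a chromosomal, lac-controlled copy of the polymerase. An f1 origin is also present. The remaining annotations are backbone remnants: only fragments of β-lactamase (split across the sequence numbering origin), the tetracycline resistance gene, IS1, and the ColE1 and RSF origins are detected, so these are not expected to be functional. The depositor notes E. coli CV2 as the strain used for expression.
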