Addgene plasmid #31491: pTARA
Depositing lab: Kathleen Matthews. Depositing organization: Rice University. Publication: Generation of an AraC-araBAD promoter-regulated T7 expression system. Wycuff DR, Matthews KS. Anal Biochem. 2000 Jan 1. 277(1):67-73. 10.1006/abio.1999.4385 PubMed 10610690.
Backbone
  Vector backbone: pBAD33
  Backbone size w/o insert (bp): 5400
  Vector type: Bacterial Expression
Growth in bacteria
  Bacterial resistance: Chloramphenicol, 25 μg/mL
  Growth temperature: 30°C
  Growth strain: GC5
  Copy number: Unknown
Gene/Insert
  Gene/Insert name: RNA polymerase (alt name: T7 RNA polymerase)
  Species: T7 phage
  Insert size (bp): 2652
  Mutation: N823D
  Cloning method: Restriction Enzyme; 5′ cloning site Sac1 (not destroyed); 3′ cloning site Xba1 (not destroyed)
  Sequencing primers: 5′ ATGCCATAGCATTTTTATCC; 3′ GATTTAATCTGTATCAGG
Resource information
  A portion of this plasmid was derived from a plasmid made by: pAR1219 encoded T7 polymerase, obtained from Ian Molineux, University of Texas; pBAD33 was obtained from L. Guzman
Terms and licenses: Academic/Nonprofit Terms; Industry Terms: Not Available to Industry
Depositor comments: For expression: E. coli CV2 N823D mutation should not affect plasmid function.
How to cite: pTARA was a gift from Kathleen Matthews (Addgene plasmid # 31491 ; http://n2t.net/addgene:31491 ; RRID:Addgene_31491)
