>Addgene plasmid #31491 | pTARA | addgene partial sequence | sequence record 154509 | pBAD-F 5'-ATGCCATAGCATTTTTATCC-3'
ACTCTCTACTGTTTCTCCATACCCGTTTTTTTGGGCTAGCGAATTCGAGCTCAAGAGGATACCATATGAA
CACGATTAACATCGCTAAGAACGACTTCTCTGACATCGAACTGGCTGCTATCCCGTTCAACACTCTGGCT
GACCATTACGGTGAGCGTTTAGCTCGCGAACAGTTGGCCCTTGAGCATGAGTCTTACGAGATGGGTGAAG
CACGCTTCCGCAAGATGTTTGAGCGTCAACTTAAAGCTGGTGAGGTTGCGGATAACGCTGCCGCCAAGCC
TCTCATCACTACCCTACTCCCTAAGATGATTGCACGCATCAACGACTGGTTTGAGGAAGTGAAAGCTAAG
CGCGGCAAGCGCCCGACAGCCTTCCAGTTCCTGCAAGAAATCAAGCCGGAAGCCGTAGCGTACATCACCA
TTAAGACCACTCTGGCTTGCCTAACCAGTGCTGACAATACAACCGTTCAGGCTGTAGCAAGCGCAATCGG
TCGGGCCATTGAGGACGAGGCTCGCTTCGGTCGTATCCGTGACCTTGAAGCTAAGCACTTCAAGAAAAAC
GTTGAGGAACAACTCAACAAGCGCGTAGGGCACGTCTACAAGAAAGCATTTATGCAAGTTGTCGAGGCTG
ACATGCTCTCTAAGGGTCTACTCGGTGGCGAGGCGTGGTCTTCGTGGCATAAGGAAGACTCTATTCATGT
AGGAGTACGCTGCATCGAGATGCTCATTGAGTCAACCGGAATGGTTAGCTTACACCGCCAAAATGCTGGC
GTAGTAGGTCAAGACTCTGAGACTATCGAACTCGCACCTGAATACGCTGAGGCTATCGCAACCCGTGCAG
GTGCGCTGGCTGGCATCTCTC
