>Addgene plasmid #31491 | pTARA | addgene partial sequence | sequence record 156048 | pTrcHis-R 5'-cttctgcgttctgatttaatctg-3'
ACAGCCAAGCTTGCATGCCTGCAGGTCGACTCTAGATTACGCGAACGCGAAGTCCGACTCTAAGATGTCA
CGGAGGTTCAAGTTACCTTTAGCCGGAAGTGCTGGCATTTTGTCCAATTGAGACTCGTGCAACTGGTCAG
CGAACTGGTCGTAGAAATCAGCCAGTACATCACAAGACTCATATGTGTCAACCATAGTTTCGCGCACTGC
TTTGAACAGGTCCGCAGCGTCAGCCGGAATGGTACCGAAGGAGTCGTGAATCAGTGCAAAAGATTCGATT
CCGTACTTCTCGTGTGCCCACACTACAGTCTTACGAAGGTGGCTACCGTCTTGGCTGTGTACAAAGTTAG
GAGCGATACCAGACTCCTGTTTGTGTGCATCAATCTCGCTATCTTTGTTGGTGTTAATGGTAGGCTGTAA
GCGGAACTGACCGAGGAACATCAGGTTCAAGCGCGTCTGAATAGGCTTCTTGTATTCCTGCCACACAGGG
AAACCATCAGGAGTTACCCAATGCACAGCGCAACGCTTGCGAAGAATCTCTCCAGTCTTCTTATCTTTGA
CCTCAGCAGCCAGCAGCTTAGCAGCAGACTTAAGCCAGTTCATTGCTTCAACCGCAGCTACCACCGTCAC
GCTCACAGATTCCCAAATCAGCTTAGCCATGTATCCAGCAGCCTGATTCGGCTGAGTGAACATCAGACCC
TTGCCGGAATCAATAGCTGGCTGAATGGTATCTTCCAGCACTTGTTGACGGAAGCCGAACTCTTTGGACC
CGTAAGCCAGCGTCATGACTGAACGCTTAGTCACACTGCGAGTA
